Addgene plasmid #114456: pIAGO-aceS
Purpose: Expression of AceS methylase in streptomycetes
Depositing lab: Patrick Caffrey. Depositing organization: University College Dublin. Publication: New insights into polyene macrolide biosynthesis in Couchioplanes caeruleus. Sheehan J, Murphy CD, Caffrey P. Mol Biosyst. 2017 May 2;13(5):866-873. doi: 10.1039/c7mb00112f. PubMed 28383583.
Backbone
  Vector backbone: pIAGO
  Vector type: Bacterial Expression
  Selectable markers: Thiostrepton for streptomycete hosts
Growth in bacteria
  Bacterial resistance: Ampicillin, 100 μg/mL
  Growth temperature: 30°C
  Growth strain: DH5alpha
  Copy number: High Copy
Gene/Insert
  Gene/Insert name: aceS
  Promoter: ermE
  Cloning method: Restriction Enzyme; 5′ cloning site BamHI (not destroyed); 3′ cloning site HindIII (not destroyed)
  Sequencing primers: 5′ 5_ ATGCGAGTGTCCGTTCGAGTG 3_; 3′ 5_ GTTAGCTCACTCATTAGGCAC 3_
Terms and licenses: Academic/Nonprofit Terms; Industry Terms: Not Available to Industry
How to cite: pIAGO-aceS was a gift from Patrick Caffrey (Addgene plasmid # 114456 ; http://n2t.net/addgene:114456 ; RRID:Addgene_114456)
