[The description below was written by a language model from this plasmid's Addgene catalogue record and pLannotate feature annotations shown in this document.]
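Description:
pIAGO-aceS is an 8.3 kb Escherichia coli–Streptomyces shuttle plasmid built on the pIAGO backbone and intended for expressing the AceS methylase in streptomycete hosts. For propagation in E. coli it carries a high-copy ColE1/pUC-type origin and the β-lactamase gene (AmpR) with its own promoter, giving ampicillin selection. For maintenance in streptomycetes it carries the rep gene of the Streptomyces lividans plasmid pIJ101, which is essential for autonomous replication of that replicon. Alongside rep are residual pIJ101 sequences: korA and kilB fragments and a small predicted open reading frame. Selection in the actinomycete host relies on tsnR (tsr) from Streptomyces azureus, the thiostrepton resistance gene.

The aceS insert was cloned between BamHI and HindIII sites, both retained, and according to the catalogue entry is driven by the ermE promoter, a strong promoter from Saccharopolyspora erythraea that is widely used for constitutive expression in actinomycetes. The automated annotation labels neither the aceS coding sequence nor the promoter. However, it does detect a short Saccharopolyspora erythraea eryC1 fragment next to a lacZα remnant. An unannotated stretch of roughly 1.1 kb follows, lying between that fragment and the lac operator/promoter/CAP-site region, and this is the likely location of the insert. The remaining lacZα, lacI, rop and bom fragments appear to be vestiges of the E. coli cloning vectors from which the backbone was assembled.

The record does not state the source organism of aceS explicitly, though the associated publication concerns polyene macrolide biosynthesis in Couchioplanes caeruleus. This suggests the plasmid is used for heterologous expression of the methylase to study or modify polyene biosynthesis.
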