Features (pLannotate 1.2.2; 17 found; start..end, strand, type, name):
     95..130     +  CDS            rop (fragment): Rop protein, which maintains plasmids at low copy number; rop
    232..331     +  misc_feature   bom (fragment): basis of mobility region from pBR322
    337..494     -  CDS            lacZα (fragment): LacZα fragment of β-galactosidase; lacZ fragment
    504..599     -  CDS            eryC1 (fragment): ERBS_SACEN - Also known as eryCI. Protein inferred from homology: Swiss-Prot protein existence level 3. Sensor protein that transfers the signal of environmental stimuli to the regulatory region of target genes to activate or repress transcription of erythromycin biosynthesis genes. From Saccharopolyspora erythraea (strain ATCC 11635 / DSM 40517 / JCM 4748 / NBRC 13426 / NCIMB 8594 / NRRL 2338).
   1709..1725    -  protein_bind   lac operator: The lac repressor binds to the lac operator to inhibit transcription in E. coli. This inhibition can be relieved by adding lactose or isopropyl-β-D-thiogalactopyranoside (IPTG). lac repressor encoded by lacI
   1733..1763    -  promoter       lac promoter: promoter for the E. coli lac operon
   1778..1799    -  protein_bind   CAP binding site: CAP binding activates transcription in the presence of cAMP. E. coli catabolite activator protein
   1812..1850    -  CDS            lacI (fragment): lac repressor; lacI; The lac repressor binds to the lac operator to inhibit transcription in E. coli. This inhibition can be relieved by adding lactose or isopropyl-β-D-thiogalactopyranoside (IPTG).
   2204..3010    -  CDS            tsnR: TSNR_STRAJ - Also known as tsr From Streptomyces azureus.
   3206..3313    -  CDS            korA (fragment): KORA_STRLI - Protein predicted: Swiss-Prot protein existence level 4. Controls plasmid transfer and prevents the lethal effects of the tra/kilA gene. Repressor for the transcription of certain pIJ101 promoters, including those the from kilA and kilB loci. From Streptomyces lividans.
   3308..3403    +  CDS            kilB (fragment): KILB_STRLI - Protein predicted: Swiss-Prot protein existence level 4. Involved in plasmid transfer. From Streptomyces lividans.
   3452..3619    +  CDS            Y6KD_STRLI: Protein predicted: Swiss-Prot protein existence level 4. From Streptomyces lividans.
   4251..5618    +  CDS            rep: REP_STRLI - Protein inferred from homology: Swiss-Prot protein existence level 3. Essential for the autonomous replication of the plasmid pIJ101. From Streptomyces lividans.
   6326..6379    -  CDS            lacI (fragment): lac repressor; lacI; The lac repressor binds to the lac operator to inhibit transcription in E. coli. This inhibition can be relieved by adding lactose or isopropyl-β-D-thiogalactopyranoside (IPTG).
   6562..7150    -  rep_origin     ori: high-copy-number ColE1/pMB1/pBR322/pUC origin of replication
   7321..8181    -  CDS            AmpR: β-lactamase; bla; confers resistance to ampicillin, carbenicillin, and related antibiotics
   8182..8286    -  promoter       AmpR promoter: bla
>Addgene plasmid #114456 | pIAGO-aceS | addgene full sequence | sequence record 226627 | Addgene NGS Result
CACATTTCCCCGAAAAGTGCCACCTGACGTCTAAGAAACCATTATTATCATGACATTAACCTATAAAAAT
AGGCGTATCACGAGGCCCTTTCGTCTCGCGCGTTTCGGTGATGACGGTGAAAACCTCTGACACATGCAGC
TCCCGGAGACGGTCACAGCTTGTCTGTAAGCGGATGCCGGGAGCAGACAAGCCCGTCAGGGCGCGTCAGC
GGGTGTTGGCGGGTGTCGGGGCTGGCTTAACTATGCGGCATCAGAGCAGATTGTACTGAGAGTGCACCAT
ATGCGGTGTGAAATACCGCACAGATGCGTAAGGAGAAAATACCGCATCAGGCGCCATTCGCCATTCAGGC
TGCGCAACTGTTGGGAAGGGCGATCGGTGCGGGCCTCTTCGCTATTACGCCAGCTGGCGAAAGGGGGATG
TGCTGCAAGGCGATTAAGTTGGGTAACGCCAGGGTTTTCCCAGTCACGACGTTGTAAAACGACGGCCAGT
GAATTCGAGCTCGGTACCAGCCCGACCCGAGCACGCGCCGGCACGCCTGGTCGATGTCGGACCGGAGTTC
GAGGTACGCGGCTTGCAGGTCCAGGAAGGGGACGTCCATGCGAGTGTCCGTTCGAGTGGCGGCTTGCGCC
CGATGCTAGTCGCGGTTGATCGGCGATCGCAGGTGCACGCGGTCGATCTTGACGGCTGGCGAGAGGTGCG
GGGAGGATCTGACCGACGCGGTCCACACGTGGCACCGCGATGCTGTTGTGGGCACAATCGTGCCGGTTGG
TAGGATCCCGAGGGAGCAAGCCATGACCATCGGCACACTCATCGACGCGGCGGTCGGTCCGATAGCGGAG
GGCATGAGCCCCACCCCGCACCGCGACGCCGAGGAGCTGTACGCGCTTGCGGCCGGCATCGACGTCGCGG
ACATCGATCGCGACGGCGAGCCGGACGAGCAGACCACCGACGAGTTCCAGCGCCTCACCCGCAGCCGCGT
CTCCGGAGTGCCGATGGCCTATCTGACCGGTGTGGCCCCGTTCGCCGGGCTGGAGCTACGGGTCGGCGCA
GGCGTCTTCGTGCCCCGGCGTGACTTCAGCGACGTTGTTGAGCCCGTCCTGTCCCACCTCACCGGCGTCA
CCGCGCCCGTGGTCGTCGACCTGTGCGCGGGCGCCGGGGCGCACGCCCTGGTGATCGCCCACCGCCGCCC
CGACGCCGAGGTGCACGCGGTGGAGATCGACGAGGAGGCGTACGGCTTCGCCGAGCTCAACGCCGCCGAG
CGCGTGGCCGGGGGCGACACCGGCATCCACCTGCACCGGGGCGATGTCACGCGTCCCGGCGTGCTGGCCG
ATCTGGACGGCACGGTGGACGTGGTGGTGTCGAACCCGCCGTTCGTGCCCGAGCAGGCGCAGCTTCCGCC
CGAGTTCGCGGTGCACCAGCCGCGGATCGCCGTCTTCGCCGGCGGCGACGGCCTGGAGGTGATCCGCGGC
GTCATCGACACCGCGGCCCGACTGCTGCGGCCCGGCGGCCGGCTCGTTCTGGAACACGGCCACCTGCACG
GCGAGACGATGCCGGCGCTGTTCGCCGCGGACGACCGCTTCACGGACATCGCGCTGCACACCGACCAGTT
CGGCTACCCGCACTACGTGGTCGCCACCCGCGTCTGATCAGGACGCGTCGTCCATCAAGCTTGGCGTAAT
CATGGTCATAGCTGTTTCCTGTGTGAAATTGTTATCCGCTCACAATTCCACACAACATACGAGCCGGAAG
CATAAAGTGTAAAGCCTGGGGTGCCTAATGAGTGAGCTAACTCACATTAATTGCGTTGCGCTCACTGCCC
GCTTTCCAGTCGGGAAACCTGTCGTGCCAGGGACCGGCGCCACACCGGCTTGCGCCGGCTCACGGTCTCG
GACGGCGCGAAGCCTTCGCAAGTACCTTCGTGACTACCCGGTGGACGCGTTCTCCATGCTCAAGGGGATG
CGCAAGGCGATGGAACTCATCGGCTACCCGCCGACGTCCACGAGCGTTTTCACAGTCGAGGCGATCGCGG
AAGGCGTCAGCGCCATCGAGTCGTTCAAGGGCGTCGGCCGCGCCTTCGAGGAGTGCCCGCCCGGACCACG
ACCGTTGACCTCGATATGTCAGTGGTGATCGCTGCCGTGTGAGGTGATCATCACTGACGAATCGAGGTCG
AGGAACCGAGCGTCCGAGGAACAGAGGCGCTTATCGGTTGGCCGCGAGATTCCTGTCGATCCTCTCGTGC
AGCGCGATTCCGAGGGAAACGGAAACGTTGAGAGACTCGGTCTGGCTCATCATGGGGATGGAAACCGAGG
CGGAAGACGCCTCCTCGAACAGGTCGGAAGGCCCACCCTTTTCGCTGCCGAACAGCAAGGCCAGCCGATC
CGGATTGTCCCCGAGTTCCTTCACGGAAATGTCGCCATCCGCCTTGAGCGTCATCAGCTGCATACCGCTG
TCCCGAATGAAGGCGATGGCCTCCTCGCGACCGGAGAGAACGACGGGAAGGGAGAAGACGTAACCTCGGC
TGGCCCTTTGGAGACGCCGGTCCGCGATGCTGGTGATGTCACTGTCGACCAGGATGATCCCCGACGCTCC
GAGCGCGAGCGACGTGCGTACTATCGCGCCGATGTTCCCGACGATCTTCACCCCGTCGAGAACGACGACG
TCCCCACGCCGGCTCGCGATATCGCCGAACCTGGCCGGGCGAGGGACGCGGGCGATGCCGAATGTCTTGG
CCTTCCGCTCCCCCTTGAACAACTGGTTGACGATCGAGGAGTCGATGAGGCGGACCGGTATGTTCTGCCG
CCCGCACAGATCCAGCAACTCAGATGGAAAAGGACTGCTGTCGCTGCCGTAGACCTCGATGAACTCCACC
CCGGCCGCGATGCTGTGCATGAGGGGCTCGACGTCCTCGATCAACGTTGTCTTTATGTTGGATCGCGACG
GCTTGGTGACATCGATGATCCGCTGCACCGCGGGATCGGACGGATTTGCGATGGTGTCCAACTCAGTCAT
GGTCGTCCTACCGGCTGCTGTGTTCAGTGACGCGATTCCTGGGGTGTGACACCCTACGCGACGATGGCGG
ATGGCTGCCCTGACCGGCAATCACCAACGCAAGGGGAAGTCGTCGCTCTCTGGCAAAGCTCCCCGCTCTT
CCCCGTCCGGGACCCGCGCGGTCGATCCCCGCATATGAAGTATTCGCCTTGATCAGTCCCGGTGGACGCG
CCAGCGGCCCGCCGGAGCGACGGACTCCCCGACCTCGATCGTGTCGCCCTGAGCGTCCACGTAGACGTTG
CGTGAGAGCAGGACTGGGCCGCCGCCGACCGCACCGCCCTCACCACCGACCGCGACCGCGCCATGGCCGC
CGCCGACGGCCTGGTCGCCGCCGCCGCCCGCCGGTTCGGCGCCTGACCCGACCAACCCCCGCGGGCGCCC
CCACCCACCAGGAGACCGACCATGACCGACTTCGACGGACGCCTGACCGAGGGGACCGTGAACCTGGTCC
AGGACCCCAACGGCGGTGGCTGGTCCGCCCACTGCGCTGAGCCCGGTTGCGACTGGGCCGACTTCGCCGG
ACCGCTCGGCTTCCAGGGCCTCGTGGCCATCGCTCGCCGACACACGCACTGACCGCACGTCAAAGCCCCG
CCGGATCACCGGCGGGGCTCTCTTCGGCCCTCCAAGTCACACCAGCCCCAAGGGGCGTCGGGAGTGGCGG
AGGGAACCTCTGGCCCGATTGGTGCCAGGATTCCCACCAGACCAAAGAGCAACGGGCCGGACTTCGCACC
TCCGACCCGTCCGCTCCCAGACTCGCGCCCCTTAGCCGGGCGAGACAGGAACGTTGCTCGTGCCCAGAGT
ACGGAGCGATGCCGAGGCATTGCCAGATCGGCCCGCCGGGCCCCGCTGCCACTGCGGGACCGCAATTGCC
CACACACCGGGCAAACGGCCGCGTATCTACTGCTCAGACCGCTGCCGGATGGCAGCGAAGCGGGCGATCG
CGCGTGTGACGCGAGATGCCGCCCGAGGCAAAAGCGAACACCTTGGGAAAGAAACAACAGAGTTTCCCGC
ACCCCTCCGACCTGCGGTTTCTCCGGACGGGGTGGATGGGGAGAGCCCGAGAGGCGACAGCCTCTCGGAA
GTAGGAAGCACGTCGCGGAGCGACGCTGCCCGACTGCGGAAAGCCGCCCGGTACAGCCGCCGCCGGACGC
TGTGGCGGATCAGCGGGGACGCCGCGTGCAAGGGCTGCGGCCGCGCCCTGATGGACCCTGCCTCCGGCGT
GATCGTCGCCCAGACGGCGGCCGGAACGTCCGTGGTCCTGGGCCTGATGCGGTGCGGGCGGATCTGGCTC
TGCCCGGTCTGCGCCGCCACGATCCGGCACAAGCGGGCCGAGGAGATCACCGCCGCCGTGGTCGAGTGGA
TCAAGCGCGGGGGGACCGCCTACCTGGTCACCTTCACGGCCCGCCATGGGCACACGGACCGGCTCGCGGA
CCTCATGGACGCCCTCCAGGGCACCCGGAAGACGCCGGACAGCCCCCGGCGGCCGGGCGCCTACCAGCGA
CTGATCACGGGCGGCACGTGGGCCGGACGCCGGGCCAAGGACGGGCACCGGGCCGCCGACCGCGAGGGCA
TCCGAGACCGGATCGGGTACGTCGGCATGATCCGCGCGACCGAAGTCACCGTGGGGCAGATCAACGGCTG
GCACCCGCACATCCACGCGATCGTCCTGGTCGGCGGCCGGACCGAGGGGGAGCGGTCCGCGAAGCAGATC
GTCGCCACCTTCGAGCCGACCGGCGCCGCGCTCGACGAGTGGCAGGGGCACTGGCGGTCCGTGTGGACCG
CCGCCCTGCGCAAGGTCAACCCCGCCTTCACGCCCGACGACCGGCACGGCGTCGACTTCAAGCGGCTGGA
GACCGAGCGCGACGCCAACGACCTCGCCGAGTACATCGCCAAGACCCAGGACGGGAAGGCGCCCGCCCTC
GAACTCGCCCGCGCCGACCTCAAGACGGCGACCGGCGGGAACGTCGCCCCGTTCGAACTCCTCGGACGGA
TCGGGGACCTGACCGGCGGCATGACCGAGGACGACGCCGCCGGGGTCGGCTCGCTGGAGTGGAACCTCTC
GCGCTGGCACGAGTACGAGCGGGCAACCCGGGGACGCCGGGCCATCGAATGGACCCGCTACCTGCGGCAG
ATGCTCGGGCTCGACGGCGGCGACACCGAGGCCGACGACCTCGATCTGCTCCTGGCGGCCGACGCCGACG
GCGGGGAGCTGCGGGCCGGGGTCGCCGTGACCGAGGACGGATGGCACGCGGTCACCCGCCGCGCCCTCGA
CCTCGAGGCGACCCGGGCCGCCGAAGGCAAGGACGGCAACGAGGATTCGGCGGCCGTGGGCGAACGGGTG
CGGGAGGTCCTGGCGCTGGCCGACGCGGCCGACACAGTGGTGGTGCTCACGGCGGGGGAGGTGGCCGAGG
CGTACGCCGACATGCTCGCCGCCCTCGCCCAGCGCCGCGAGGAAGCAACTGCACGCCGACGGCGAGAGCA
GGACGACGACCAGGACGACGACGCCGACGACCGCCAGGAGCGGGCCGCCCGGCACATCGCCCGGCTCGCA
AGTGGGCCCACTTCGCACTAACTCGCTCCCCCCCGCCGTACGTCATCCCGGTGACGTACGGCGGGGGTCG
GTGACGTACGCGGCGACGGCGGCCGGGGTCGAAGCCGCGGGAGTAATCCTGGGATTACTCGCCCGGGGTC
GGCCCCGCCGGCACTTCGTGCAGGCGGTACCTCGCGCCCGACTCGCCTCGCTACGAGACGTGCCGCGTAC
GGTCGTCGGCCATGAGCACCACCACCCCCAGGGACGCCGACGGCGCGAAGCTCTGCGCCTGGTGCGGCTC
GGAGATCAAGCAATCCGGCGTCGGCCGGAGCCGGGACTACTGCCGCCGCTCCTGCCGCCAGCGGGCGTAC
GAGGCCCGGCGCCAGCGCGAGGCGATCGTGTCCGCCGTGGCGTCGGCAGTCGCTCGCCGAGATACGTCAC
GTGACGAAATGCAGCAGCCTTCCATTCCGTCACGTGACGAAACTCGGGCCGCAGGTCAGAGCACGGTTCC
GCCCGCTCCGTCGTGGCCGTAGTACGAGACGTCGGTGACCGTTGCCCTGACCGCGCCGACGGAGTCCTCG
CCGGTGAGGCGGAGTTGTTCCGGACGGAGCAGGACCGTGCCGGCGCGCAGGCCGCCGGGCGGAGCGGCGA
GGGGCACCGTGCCCAAGGCGGTCCGGGCCGTGTCGCCGGAGTCGACGTCGACGGTGCCGGGGAGCAGGAC
GGCGTCGCCGACGAAGCCGGCGACCCTGCATTAATGAATCGGCCAACGCGCGGGGAGAGGCGGTTTGCGT
ATTGGGCGCTCTTCCGCTTCCTCGCTCACTGACTCGCTGCGCTCGGTCGTTCGGCTGCGGCGAGCGGTAT
CAGCTCACTCAAAGGCGGTAATACGGTTATCCACAGAATCAGGGGATAACGCAGGAAAGAACATGTGAGC
AAAAGGCCAGCAAAAGGCCAGGAACCGTAAAAAGGCCGCGTTGCTGGCGTTTTTCCATAGGCTCCGCCCC
CCTGACGAGCATCACAAAAATCGACGCTCAAGTCAGAGGTGGCGAAACCCGACAGGACTATAAAGATACC
AGGCGTTTCCCCCTGGAAGCTCCCTCGTGCGCTCTCCTGTTCCGACCCTGCCGCTTACCGGATACCTGTC
CGCCTTTCTCCCTTCGGGAAGCGTGGCGCTTTCTCATAGCTCACGCTGTAGGTATCTCAGTTCGGTGTAG
GTCGTTCGCTCCAAGCTGGGCTGTGTGCACGAACCCCCCGTTCAGCCCGACCGCTGCGCCTTATCCGGTA
ACTATCGTCTTGAGTCCAACCCGGTAAGACACGACTTATCGCCACTGGCAGCAGCCACTGGTAACAGGAT
TAGCAGAGCGAGGTATGTAGGCGGTGCTACAGAGTTCTTGAAGTGGTGGCCTAACTACGGCTACACTAGA
AGAACAGTATTTGGTATCTGCGCTCTGCTGAAGCCAGTTACCTTCGGAAAAAGAGTTGGTAGCTCTTGAT
CCGGCAAACAAACCACCGCTGGTAGCGGTGGTTTTTTTGTTTGCAAGCAGCAGATTACGCGCAGAAAAAA
AGGATCTCAAGAAGATCCTTTGATCTTTTCTACGGGGTCTGACGCTCAGTGGAACGAAAACTCACGTTAA
GGGATTTTGGTCATGAGATTATCAAAAAGGATCTTCACCTAGATCCTTTTAAATTAAAAATGAAGTTTTA
AATCAATCTAAAGTATATATGAGTAAACTTGGTCTGACAGTTACCAATGCTTAATCAGTGAGGCACCTAT
CTCAGCGATCTGTCTATTTCGTTCATCCATAGTTGCCTGACTCCCCGTCGTGTAGATAACTACGATACGG
GAGGGCTTACCATCTGGCCCCAGTGCTGCAATGATACCGCGAGACCCACGCTCACCGGCTCCAGATTTAT
CAGCAATAAACCAGCCAGCCGGAAGGGCCGAGCGCAGAAGTGGTCCTGCAACTTTATCCGCCTCCATCCA
GTCTATTAATTGTTGCCGGGAAGCTAGAGTAAGTAGTTCGCCAGTTAATAGTTTGCGCAACGTTGTTGCC
ATTGCTACAGGCATCGTGGTGTCACGCTCGTCGTTTGGTATGGCTTCATTCAGCTCCGGTTCCCAACGAT
CAAGGCGAGTTACATGATCCCCCATGTTGTGCAAAAAAGCGGTTAGCTCCTTCGGTCCTCCGATCGTTGT
CAGAAGTAAGTTGGCCGCAGTGTTATCACTCATGGTTATGGCAGCACTGCATAATTCTCTTACTGTCATG
CCATCCGTAAGATGCTTTTCTGTGACTGGTGAGTACTCAACCAAGTCATTCTGAGAATAGTGTATGCGGC
GACCGAGTTGCTCTTGCCCGGCGTCAATACGGGATAATACCGCGCCACATAGCAGAACTTTAAAAGTGCT
CATCATTGGAAAACGTTCTTCGGGGCGAAAACTCTCAAGGATCTTACCGCTGTTGAGATCCAGTTCGATG
TAACCCACTCGTGCACCCAACTGATCTTCAGCATCTTTTACTTTCACCAGCGTTTCTGGGTGAGCAAAAA
CAGGAAGGCAAAATGCCGCAAAAAAGGGAATAAGGGCGACACGGAAATGTTGAATACTCATACTCTTCCT
TTTTCAATATTATTGAAGCATTTATCAGGGTTATTGTCTCATGAGCGGATACATATTTGAATGTATTTAG
AAAAATAAACAAATAGGGGTTCCGCG
