>Addgene plasmid #114456 | pIAGO-aceS | depositor partial sequence | sequence record 216027 | AceS methylase gene
GGATCCCGAGGGAGCAAGCCATGACCATCGGCACACTCATCGACGCGGCGGTCGGTCCGATAGCGGAGGG
CATGAGCCCCACCCCGCACCGCGACGCCGAGGAGCTGTACGCGCTTGCGGCCGGCATCGACGTCGCGGAC
ATCGATCGCGACGGCGAGCCGGACGAGCAGACCACCGACGAGTTCCAGCGCCTCACCCGCAGCCGCGTCT
CCGGAGTGCCGATGGCCTATCTGACCGGTGTGGCCCCGTTCGCCGGGCTGGAGCTACGGGTCGGCGCAGG
CGTCTTCGTGCCCCGGCGTGACTTCAGCGACGTTGTTGAGCCCGTCCTGTCCCACCTCACCGGCGTCACC
GCGCCCGTGGTCGTCGACCTGTGCGCGGGCGCCGGGGCGCACGCCCTGGTGATCGCCCACCGCCGCCCCG
ACGCCGAGGTGCACGCGGTGGAGATCGACGAGGAGGCGTACGGCTTCGCCGAGCTCAACGCCGCCGAGCG
CGTGGCCGGGGGCGACACCGGCATCCACCTGCACCGGGGCGATGTCACGCGTCCCGGCGTGCTGGCCGAT
CTGGACGGCACGGTGGACGTGGTGGTGTCGAACCCGCCGTTCGTGCCCGAGCAGGCGCAGCTTCCGCCCG
AGTTCGCGGTGCACCAGCCGCGGATCGCCGTCTTCGCCGGCGGCGACGGCCTGGAGGTGATCCGCGGCGT
CATCGACACCGCGGCCCGACTGCTGCGGCCCGGCGGCCGGCTCGTTCTGGAACACGGCCACCTGCACGGC
GAGACGATGCCGGCGCTGTTCGCCGCGGACGACCGCTTCACGGACATCGCGCTGCACACCGACCAGTTCG
GCTACCCGCACTACGTGGTCGCCACCCGCGTCTGATCAGGACGCGTCGTCCATCAAGCTT
